>Addgene plasmid #227325 | qTAG-N-Solo-mStayGold-GOLGA2 | addgene full sequence | sequence record 452110 | Addgene NGS Result
TCGCGCGTTTCGGTGATGACGGTGAAAACCTCTGACACATGCAGCTCCCGGAGACGGTCACAGCTTGTCT
GTAAGCGGATGCCGGGAGCAGACAAGCCCGTCAGGGCGCGTCAGCGGGTGTTGGCGGGTGTCGGGGCTGG
CTTAACTATGCGGCATCAGAGCAGATTGTACTGAGAGTGCACCATATGCGGTGTGAAATACCGCACAGAT
GCGTAAGGAGAAAATACCGCATCAGGCGCCATTCGCCATTCAGGCTGCGCAACTGTTGGGAAGGGCGATC
GGTGCGGGCCTCTTCGCTATTACGCCAGCTGGCGAAAGGGGGATGTGCTGCAAGGCGATTAAGTTGGGTA
ACGCCAGGGTTTTCCCAGTCACGACGTTGTAAAACGACGGCCAGTGAATTCATGCGGGAGGAGGAGCAGT
TGGGAAGTAGGAGCGCCAGGGACTGGATCCATCTGGAAAGGGGGCAGACACGCTCTCAGGATCAGGGTAG
AGACCCTCTAGGAAGGGGGCGTTCTGAGACGGGGGTTGTCTGGAGCACTGGATGGGAGTCTTTGGAGGTG
ATTTCTGGGAAGGGAGAGTCTGGGGCAGGGCTGTGAGGAGTCAGGAAAGAAACTGTGGAGTCCGTTCCTC
GCCCACCTCCTGAGCCCTGGGGTCCGAGGCCCCCGGATCAGGGGGTTCAATGGCGCAAGAGGGTCCAGCG
CGGGAGTCGGAGAGCGACCTCTCAGGTGCACCGGGCCAGGAACTCTGACCCGGAGTGTGAACTGGCGCAC
AGAAAGCTGCGCGCGCACCCAAGGAAAGCCGGCCCCGCCCCTCTCCCGAGGTGGGCGGGGACAGCGGTTG
CGTGCGCAGCTTTTGTTGTGACGCCACAGGTCCCTCTGGCCACGCCGCTGCATAGCCACGCCCCCTTCCG
CTTCATATTTCTCATTGACCAATGGGCTTTGATCTTTGAGGCCACGCCCCCATTCTGCGCTCCAGTATCG
CCCTGGTTACGCCTCCTCTGGCTCCGTCGCACAGCTGCGCGGTGGCTGACTGACTTCCGCAGTGGTTGCC
GGGATCGCGCTGATGTGGCCCCAACCCCGCCTCCCTCCCCGCCCTGCGATGGGCAAGAGCAAGACCGGTA
GCGGCGGAAGCATGGTGTCTACAGGCGAGGAACTGTTTACCGGCGTGGTGCCCTTCAAGTTCCAGCTGAA
GGGCACCATCAACGGCAAGAGCTTCACCGTGGAAGGCGAGGGCGAGGGCAATAGCCACGAGGGCAGCCAC
AAAGGCAAGTATGTGTGCACCAGCGGCAAACTGCCAATGTCTTGGGCCGCCCTGGGAACTAGCTTCGGCT
ATGGCATGAAATACTATACCAAGTACCCCAGCGGCCTGAAAAACTGGTTCCACGAGGTGATGCCTGAGGG
CTTCACCTACGACAGACACATCCAGTACAAGGGCGACGGCAGCATCCACGCCAAGCACCAGCACTTCATG
AAGAACGGCACCTACCACAACATCGTGGAGTTCACCGGCCAGGACTTCAAGGAGAACAGCCCCGTGCTGA
CCGGCGACATGGACGTGAGCCTGCCCAACGAGGTGCAGCACATCCCCATTGATGACGGCGTGGAGTGCAC
AGTGACCCTGCAGTACCCTCTGCTGAGCGACGAAAGCAAGTGCGTGGAAGCCTATCAGAACACCATCATC
AAGCCCCTGCACAATCAGCCAGCCCCCGATGTGCCATTTCACTGGATCAGAAAGCAGTACACCCAGAGCA
AGGACGACACCGAGGAGAGAGACCACATCATCCAGAGCGAGACCCTGGAGGCCCACCTGCCTTGGCATGA
GCCTAGCGCAAGCGCAGTGGGAGGTTCCGGAGGAAGCGGAGGATCTGGCGGTACCTCGGAAGAAACCCGA
CAGAGCAAATTGGCCGCAGCGAAGAAAAAGGTAAAGTGCACCGGGTCGCGGCCCCCCGACCCAGCCCCAG
CCCCACTCCGATGGCAGGACCATGGCCAGAGTCTCTGCCACTCCTGAGGCACACCGGGCTGGGCTCCCCA
CGGCGCGTCCGGGCTCCCTCCACCAAAGTCTTGTCAGCCAGCCCCGCCCCCTCAGCCGCCCAGCCCCCGC
CCTCGCCAGTCGCCCCCGGGTGACTTTGGGCTGGTGCTCCCGGGGCTCCCCGCTCCAGACTCGGCCCTCA
CCTCCTGCCCCCCGAAGTCCGACCTCCCTGGGCTCTTTGGGCTGGCGTCTCCAAGGACCTAGGACCCCAG
CAATTCAGCCCCTGCCCTCGCCAGTGACTTTGGGCCCGTGACTCCCGGGGCCCCCCGCTCCAGACTCGAC
CCTCACCTCCTGCCGCCCCAAACCGGACCTCCCGGGGTTCTTTGGTCTCGGGTCTCCAAGGACCTGGGTC
CTGGCCCTGCGGTCCCCTCCCCCATCGCGGAGCGGCGACTTGGACGTCGCGCTGATGTTCCCCCTAGGAG
TGGAATGTAGTGACGTCACAATCCCCCTCGGAACCGTAATTAGTTGCGCGAGACCAGTCTTTGATCTTAG
GACCCAGTCCCCTAAGTGTTCTCATCCCGCTTCTGGTTCCTCTGGTCACAGCATAAAGCTTGGCGTAATC
ATGGTCATAGCTGTTTCCTGTGTGAAATTGTTATCCGCTCACAATTCCACACAACATACGAGCCGGAAGC
ATAAAGTGTAAAGCCTGGGGTGCCTAATGAGTGAGCTAACTCACATTAATTGCGTTGCGCTCACTGCCCG
CTTTCCAGTCGGGAAACCTGTCGTGCCAGCTGCATTAATGAATCGGCCAACGCGCGGGGAGAGGCGGTTT
GCGTATTGGGCGCTCTTCCGCTTCCTCGCTCACTGACTCGCTGCGCTCGGTCGTTCGGCTGCGGCGAGCG
GTATCAGCTCACTCAAAGGCGGTAATACGGTTATCCACAGAATCAGGGGATAACGCAGGAAAGAACATGT
GAGCAAAAGGCCAGCAAAAGGCCAGGAACCGTAAAAAGGCCGCGTTGCTGGCGTTTTTCCATAGGCTCCG
CCCCCCTGACGAGCATCACAAAAATCGACGCTCAAGTCAGAGGTGGCGAAACCCGACAGGACTATAAAGA
TACCAGGCGTTTCCCCCTGGAAGCTCCCTCGTGCGCTCTCCTGTTCCGACCCTGCCGCTTACCGGATACC
TGTCCGCCTTTCTCCCTTCGGGAAGCGTGGCGCTTTCTCATAGCTCACGCTGTAGGTATCTCAGTTCGGT
GTAGGTCGTTCGCTCCAAGCTGGGCTGTGTGCACGAACCCCCCGTTCAGCCCGACCGCTGCGCCTTATCC
GGTAACTATCGTCTTGAGTCCAACCCGGTAAGACACGACTTATCGCCACTGGCAGCAGCCACTGGTAACA
GGATTAGCAGAGCGAGGTATGTAGGCGGTGCTACAGAGTTCTTGAAGTGGTGGCCTAACTACGGCTACAC
TAGAAGAACAGTATTTGGTATCTGCGCTCTGCTGAAGCCAGTTACCTTCGGAAAAAGAGTTGGTAGCTCT
TGATCCGGCAAACAAACCACCGCTGGTAGCGGTGGTTTTTTTGTTTGCAAGCAGCAGATTACGCGCAGAA
AAAAAGGATCTCAAGAAGATCCTTTGATCTTTTCTACGGGGTCTGACGCTCAGTGGAACGAAAACTCACG
TTAAGGGATTTTGGTCATGAGATTATCAAAAAGGATCTTCACCTAGATCCTTTTAAATTAAAAATGAAGT
TTTAAATCAATCTAAAGTATATATGAGTAAACTTGGTCTGACAGTTACCAATGCTTAATCAGTGAGGCAC
CTATCTCAGCGATCTGTCTATTTCGTTCATCCATAGTTGCCTGACTCCCCGTCGTGTAGATAACTACGAT
ACGGGAGGGCTTACCATCTGGCCCCAGTGCTGCAATGATACCGCGAGACCCACGCTCACCGGCTCCAGAT
TTATCAGCAATAAACCAGCCAGCCGGAAGGGCCGAGCGCAGAAGTGGTCCTGCAACTTTATCCGCCTCCA
TCCAGTCTATTAATTGTTGCCGGGAAGCTAGAGTAAGTAGTTCGCCAGTTAATAGTTTGCGCAACGTTGT
TGCCATTGCTACAGGCATCGTGGTGTCACGCTCGTCGTTTGGTATGGCTTCATTCAGCTCCGGTTCCCAA
CGATCAAGGCGAGTTACATGATCCCCCATGTTGTGCAAAAAAGCGGTTAGCTCCTTCGGTCCTCCGATCG
TTGTCAGAAGTAAGTTGGCCGCAGTGTTATCACTCATGGTTATGGCAGCACTGCATAATTCTCTTACTGT
CATGCCATCCGTAAGATGCTTTTCTGTGACTGGTGAGTACTCAACCAAGTCATTCTGAGAATAGTGTATG
CGGCGACCGAGTTGCTCTTGCCCGGCGTCAATACGGGATAATACCGCGCCACATAGCAGAACTTTAAAAG
TGCTCATCATTGGAAAACGTTCTTCGGGGCGAAAACTCTCAAGGATCTTACCGCTGTTGAGATCCAGTTC
GATGTAACCCACTCGTGCACCCAACTGATCTTCAGCATCTTTTACTTTCACCAGCGTTTCTGGGTGAGCA
AAAACAGGAAGGCAAAATGCCGCAAAAAAGGGAATAAGGGCGACACGGAAATGTTGAATACTCATACTCT
TCCTTTTTCAATATTATTGAAGCATTTATCAGGGTTATTGTCTCATGAGCGGATACATATTTGAATGTAT
TTAGAAAAATAAACAAATAGGGGTTCCGCGCACATTTCCCCGAAAAGTGCCACCTGACGTCTAAGAAACC
ATTATTATCATGACATTAACCTATAAAAATAGGCGTATCACGAGGCCCTTTCGTC
Features (pLannotate 1.2.2; 12 found; start..end, strand, type, name):
    137..236     +  misc_feature   bom (fragment): basis of mobility region from pBR322
    242..399     -  CDS            lacZα (fragment): LacZα fragment of β-galactosidase; lacZ fragment
    401..508     -  CDS            SWI5 (fragment): SWI5_HUMAN - Also known as C9orf119, SAE3. Experimental evidence at protein level: Swiss-Prot protein existence level 1. Component of the SWI5-SFR1 complex, a complex required for double-strand break repair via homologous recombination. From Homo sapiens (Human).
    558..893     -  CDS            SWI5 (fragment): SWI5_HUMAN - Also known as C9orf119, SAE3. Experimental evidence at protein level: Swiss-Prot protein existence level 1. Component of the SWI5-SFR1 complex, a complex required for double-strand break repair via homologous recombination. From Homo sapiens (Human).
   2618..2634    -  protein_bind   lac operator: The lac repressor binds to the lac operator to inhibit transcription in E. coli. This inhibition can be relieved by adding lactose or isopropyl-β-D-thiogalactopyranoside (IPTG). lac repressor encoded by lacI
   2642..2672    -  promoter       lac promoter: promoter for the E. coli lac operon
   2687..2708    -  protein_bind   CAP binding site: CAP binding activates transcription in the presence of cAMP. E. coli catabolite activator protein
   2721..2813    -  CDS            lacI (fragment): lac repressor; lacI; The lac repressor binds to the lac operator to inhibit transcription in E. coli. This inhibition can be relieved by adding lactose or isopropyl-β-D-thiogalactopyranoside (IPTG).
   2996..3584    -  rep_origin     ori: high-copy-number ColE1/pMB1/pBR322/pUC origin of replication
   3755..4615    -  CDS            AmpR: β-lactamase; bla; confers resistance to ampicillin, carbenicillin, and related antibiotics
   4616..4720    -  promoter       AmpR promoter: bla
   4815..35      +  CDS            rop (fragment) (across the origin): Rop protein, which maintains plasmids at low copy number; rop
