[The description below was written by a language model from this plasmid's Addgene catalogue record and pLannotate feature annotations shown in this document.]
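Description:
qTAG-N-Solo-mStayGold-GOLGA2 is a CRISPR knock-in donor template built on the pUC19 cloning backbone and intended for endogenous tagging of the human GOLGA2 gene (also known as GM130) in mammalian cells. It is propagated in E. coli as a high-copy plasmid through the ColE1/pUC-type origin and selected with ampicillin via the β-lactamase gene and its native promoter. The remaining annotated backbone elements (lac promoter, lac operator, CAP binding site and fragments of lacZα, lacI, bom and rop) are pUC19 remnants flanking the cloning region and play no role in the tagging function.

The payload is an approximately 2.2 kb promoterless insert consisting of GOLGA2 homology arms flanking the coding sequence of the green fluorescent protein mStayGold. Because the cassette has no promoter of its own, fluorescence is expected only after in-frame integration at the N-terminus of the GOLGA2 locus, where the fusion protein is expressed under endogenous regulation. The automated feature table does not annotate mStayGold or the arms themselves, leaving much of the insert region unlabelled. It does detect fragments matching human SWI5 within the insert region, which probably reflect genomic sequence carried in one of the homology arms rather than a deliberate payload, although the record does not say so. The record also does not explain the "Solo" designation, and no selection cassette is annotated.

The plasmid is meant to be co-transfected with a companion px330-PITCh-based plasmid carrying the GOLGA2 sgRNA. This introduces the targeted break and enables insertion of the tag, giving live visualization of the Golgi apparatus through endogenously tagged GOLGA2.
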