Addgene plasmid #227325: qTAG-N-Solo-mStayGold-GOLGA2
Purpose: Donor template for mStayGold insertion into the N-terminus of the GOLGA2 locus. For Golgi visualization. To be co-transfected with sgRNA plasmid px330-PITCh-GOLGA2 (Addgene #207791)
Depositing lab: Laurence Pelletier. Publication: qTAG: an adaptable plasmid scaffold for CRISPR-based endogenous tagging. Philip R, Sharma A, Matellan L, Erpf AC, Hsu WH, Tkach JM, Wyatt HDM, Pelletier L. EMBO J. 2024 Dec 12. doi: 10.1038/s44318-024-00337-5. PubMed 39668248.
Backbone
  Vector backbone: pUC19
  Backbone manufacturer: Invitrogen
  Backbone size w/o insert (bp): 2686
  Vector type: Mammalian Expression, CRISPR ; Donor Template
Growth in bacteria
  Bacterial resistance: Ampicillin, 100 μg/mL
  Growth temperature: 37°C
  Growth strain: DH5alpha
  Copy number: High Copy
Gene/Insert
  Gene/Insert name: GOLGA2 Homology Arms flanking a mStayGold Tag (alt name: GOLGA2)
  Species: H. sapiens (human)
  Insert size (bp): 2174
  Entrez Gene: GOLGA2 (a.k.a. DEDHMB, GM130)
  Promoter: Promoterless
  Cloning method: Unknown
  Sequencing primers: 5′ CTGCAAGGCGATTAAGTTGGGTAAC; 3′ GGCTCGTATGTTGTGTGGAATTGT
Terms and licenses: Academic/Nonprofit Terms; Industry Terms: Not Available to Industry
Depositor comments: To be co-transfected with sgRNA plasmid px330-PITCh-GOLGA2 (Addgene #207791): https://www.addgene.org/207791/
How to cite: qTAG-N-Solo-mStayGold-GOLGA2 was a gift from Laurence Pelletier (Addgene plasmid # 227325 ; http://n2t.net/addgene:227325 ; RRID:Addgene_227325)
